Addgene plasmid #188643: pBMN mEGFP
Purpose: (Empty Backbone) This is the Lazarou lab's standard retrovirus vector backbone for expression of mEGFP-tag fusions onto the N-terminus of cloned genes
Depositing lab: Michael Lazarou. Depositing organization: Monash University. Publication: Unconventional initiation of PINK1/Parkin mitophagy by Optineurin. Nguyen TN, Sawa-Makarska J, Khuu G, Lam WK, Adriaenssens E, Fracchiolla D, Shoebridge S, Bernklau D, Padman BS, Skulsuppaisarn M, Lindblom RSJ, Martens S, Lazarou M. Mol Cell. 2023 May 18;83(10):1693-1709.e9. doi: 10.1016/j.molcel.2023.04.021. PubMed 37207627.
Backbone
  Vector backbone: pBMN
  Vector type: Mammalian Expression, Retroviral
  Tag / fusion protein: GFP (N terminal on backbone)
Growth in bacteria
  Bacterial resistance: Ampicillin, 100 μg/mL
  Growth temperature: 37°C
  Growth strain: NEB Stable
  Copy number: High Copy
Gene/Insert
  Sequencing primers: 5′ ACTAACAGCCCCTCTCTC; 3′ AGGTGGGGTCTTTCATTCC
Terms and licenses: Academic/Nonprofit Terms; Industry Terms: Not Available to Industry
How to cite: pBMN mEGFP was a gift from Michael Lazarou (Addgene plasmid # 188643 ; http://n2t.net/addgene:188643 ; RRID:Addgene_188643)
