[The description below was written by a language model from this plasmid's Addgene catalogue record and pLannotate feature annotations shown in this document.]
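Description:
pBMN mEGFP is an empty-backbone Moloney murine leukemia virus (MMLV)-based retroviral vector of about 6.5 kb, built on pBMN and intended for mammalian expression of proteins carrying an N-terminal monomeric EGFP tag. It is propagated in E. coli as a high-copy plasmid through a ColE1/pUC-type origin and is selected with ampicillin via the bla gene and its own promoter. The record lists a recombination-deficient cloning strain for growth, a common choice for plasmids carrying repeated LTR sequences.

The retroviral cassette lies on the reverse strand of the sequenced record. Read in its own orientation, it runs from a 5′ MMLV LTR through the Ψ packaging signal, a truncated gag segment lacking its start codon (extended packaging sequence), and a pol-region fragment containing the splice acceptor. These are followed by the mEGFP coding sequence, a short multiple cloning site, and the 3′ LTR. No separate internal promoter is annotated, so expression is presumably driven from the 5′ LTR. A gene of interest cloned in frame into the site downstream of mEGFP yields an mEGFP–protein fusion. When supplied with gag, pol and env functions in trans from packaging cells, the Ψ-containing transcript is encapsidated into retroviral particles that integrate the cassette into target cells for stable expression. No mammalian drug-selection marker is annotated, so transduced cells would be identified by fluorescence.

The annotation also reports a short lacI fragment and a prokaryotic IS1 insertion element in the bacterial backbone region. IS1 is not an expected designed part and may reflect a transposition event in the sequenced stock. The depositing lab describes this as its standard backbone for making mEGFP fusions, and the associated publication concerns PINK1/Parkin mitophagy.
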