Features (pLannotate 1.2.2; 13 found; start..end, strand, type, name):
    615..1382    +  mobile_element IS1: prokaryotic transposable element IS1
   1527..1631    +  promoter       AmpR promoter: bla
   1632..2492    +  CDS            AmpR: β-lactamase; bla; confers resistance to ampicillin, carbenicillin, and related antibiotics
   2656..3244    +  rep_origin     ori: high-copy-number ColE1/pMB1/pBR322/pUC origin of replication
   3427..3479    +  CDS            lacI (fragment): lac repressor; lacI; The lac repressor binds to the lac operator to inhibit transcription in E. coli. This inhibition can be relieved by adding lactose or isopropyl-β-D-thiogalactopyranoside (IPTG).
   3545..4014    -  LTR            LTR: long terminal repeat from Moloney murine leukemia virus
   4015..4136    -  LTR            3' LTR (ΔU3) (fragment): self-inactivating 3' long terminal repeat (LTR) from Moloney murine leukemia virus
   4202..4267    -  misc_feature   MCS: multiple cloning site
   4268..4984    -  CDS            mEGFP: mEGFP is a basic (constitutively fluorescent) green fluorescent protein published in 2002, derived from Aequorea victoria. It has moderate acid sensitivity.
   4993..5367    -  misc_feature   pol region: Moloney murine leukemia virus (MMLV) pol region containing the splice acceptor site
   5377..5793    -  CDS            gag (truncated): truncated Moloney murine leukemia virus (MMLV) gag gene lacking the start codon
   5858..6215    -  misc_feature   MMLV Ψ: packaging signal of Moloney murine leukemia virus (MMLV)
   6278..333     -  LTR            LTR (across the origin): long terminal repeat from Moloney murine leukemia virus
>Addgene plasmid #188643 | pBMN mEGFP | addgene full sequence | sequence record 402681 | Addgene NGS Result
CCTTGGGGCACCCTGGAAACATCTGATGGTTCTCTAGAAACTGCTGAGGGCTGGACCGCATCTGGGGACC
ATCTGTTCTTGGCCCTGAGCCGGGGCAGGAACTGCTTACCACAGATATCCTGTTTGGCCCATATTCAGCT
GTTCCATCTGTTCTTGGCCCTGAGCCGGGGCAGGAACTGCTTACCACAGATATCCTGTTTGGCCCATATT
CAGCTGTTCCATCTGTTCCTGACCTTGATCTGAACTTTTCTATTCTCAGTTATGTATTTTTCCATGCCTT
GCAAAATGGCGTTACTTAAGCTAGCTTGCCAAACCTACAGGTGGGGTCTTTCACATGTATATGTCAAAAA
TAAAAATCAACTAATTGACTAGTAATTAATATGACTGGCATAATGGGAAATTGATCCTGACAGATGCAAA
CTGGCTTCTCAGCAGCGCATTTATGTTGTCAACTGAGGAAGGAAACGTTAATGACAGAAACTCTAAGTAA
TTTCCACGTTTATCTATTTTTATTTATACTAGCTTTGGTAACAGGAATATTGCAGCATTCATGCACATTG
AAACCCTTATGAAATAAAAACATCTGTGCATTTAAAATGGAATTAACATTTTAAGGTGATGCTGCCAACT
TACTGATTTAGTGTATGATGGTGTTTTTGAGGTGCTCCAGTGGCTTCTGTTTCTATCAGCTGTCCCTCCT
GTTCAGCTACTGACGGGGTGGTGCGTAACGGCAAAAGCACCGCCGGACATCAGCGCTATCTCTGCTCTCA
CTGCCGTAAAACATGGCAACTGCAGTTCACTTACACCGCTTCTCAACCCGGTACGCACCAGAAAATCATT
GATATGGCCATGAATGGCGTTGGATGCCGGGCAACAGCCCGCATTATGGGCGTTGGCCTCAACACGATTT
TACGTCACTTAAAAAACTCAGGCCGCAGTCGGTAACCTCGCGCATACAGCCGGGCAGTGACGTCATCGTC
TGCGCGGAAATGGACGAACAGTGGGGCTATGTCGGGGCTAAATCGCGCCAGCGCTGGCTGTTTTACGCGT
ATGACAGTCTCCGGAAGACGGTTGTTGCGCACGTATTCGGTGAACGCACTATGGCGACGCTGGGGCGTCT
TATGAGCCTGCTGTCACCCTTTGACGTGGTGATATGGATGACGGATGGCTGGCCGCTGTATGAATCCCGC
CTGAAGGGAAAGCTGCACGTAATCAGCAAGCGATATACGCAGCGAATTGAGCGGCATAACCTGAATCTGA
GGCAGCACCTGGCACGGCTGGGACGGAAGTCGCTGTCGTTCTCAAAATCGGTGGAGCTGCATGACAAAGT
CATCGGGCATTATCTGAACATAAAACACTATCAATAAGTTGGAGTCATTACCACATTTTAAATGTTAAAA
AAAGCTGGCTTAGCTTCCCCCCGCCCCCTAGGGCATAGAACAAGTCAAATGCTTTATATATTTGAGTTTG
GGATGTATTAGGAAACTCCTAAGAGCAAAGCTGGTGGCACTTTTCGGGGAAATGTGCGCGGAACCCCTAT
TTGTTTATTTTTCTAAATACATTCAAATATGTATCCGCTCATGAGACAATAACCCTGATAAATGCTTCAA
TAATATTGAAAAAGGAAGAGTATGAGTATTCAACATTTCCGTGTCGCCCTTATTCCCTTTTTTGCGGCAT
TTTGCCTTCCTGTTTTTGCTCACCCAGAAACGCTGGTGAAAGTAAAAGATGCTGAAGATCAGTTGGGTGC
ACGAGTGGGTTACATCGAACTGGATCTCAACAGCGGTAAGATCCTTGAGAGTTTTCGCCCCGAAGAACGT
TTTCCAATGATGAGCACTTTTAAAGTTCTGCTATGTGGCGCGGTATTATCCCGTATTGACGCCGGGCAAG
AGCAACTCGGTCGCCGCATACACTATTCTCAGAATGACTTGGTTGAGTACTCACCAGTCACAGAAAAGCA
TCTTACGGATGGCATGACAGTAAGAGAATTATGCAGTGCTGCCATAACCATGAGTGATAACACTGCGGCC
AACTTACTTCTGACAACGATCGGAGGACCGAAGGAGCTAACCGCTTTTTTGCACAACATGGGGGATCATG
TAACTCGCCTTGATCGTTGGGAACCGGAGCTGAATGAAGCCATACCAAACGACGAGCGTGACACCACGAT
GCCTGTAGCAATGGCAACAACGTTGCGCAAACTATTAACTGGCGAACTACTTACTCTAGCTTCCCGGCAA
CAATTAATAGACTGGATGGAGGCGGATAAAGTTGCAGGACCACTTCTGCGCTCGGCCCTTCCGGCTGGCT
GGTTTATTGCTGATAAATCTGGAGCCGGTGAGCGTGGGTCTCGCGGTATCATTGCAGCACTGGGGCCAGA
TGGTAAGCCCTCCCGTATCGTAGTTATCTACACGACGGGGAGTCAGGCAACTATGGATGAACGAAATAGA
CAGATCGCTGAGATAGGTGCCTCACTGATTAAGCATTGGTAACTGTCAGACCAAGTTTACTCATATATAC
TTTAGATTGATTTGCGGCCGGCCGCAAAAGGATCTAGGTGAAGATCCTTTTTGATAATCTCATGACCAAA
ATCCCTTAACGTGAGTTTTCGTTCCACTGAGCGTCAGACCCCGTAGAAAAGATCAAAGGATCTTCTTGAG
ATCCTTTTTTTCTGCGCGTAATCTGCTGCTTGCAAACAAAAAAACCACCGCTACCAGCGGTGGTTTGTTT
GCCGGATCAAGAGCTACCAACTCTTTTTCCGAAGGTAACTGGCTTCAGCAGAGCGCAGATACCAAATACT
GTTCTTCTAGTGTAGCCGTAGTTAGGCCACCACTTCAAGAACTCTGTAGCACCGCCTACATACCTCGCTC
TGCTAATCCTGTTACCAGTGGCTGCTGCCAGTGGCGATAAGTCGTGTCTTACCGGGTTGGACTCAAGACG
ATAGTTACCGGATAAGGCGCAGCGGTCGGGCTGAACGGGGGGTTCGTGCACACAGCCCAGCTTGGAGCGA
ACGACCTACACCGAACTGAGATACCTACAGCGTGAGCTATGAGAAAGCGCCACGCTTCCCGAAGGGAGAA
AGGCGGACAGGTATCCGGTAAGCGGCAGGGTCGGAACAGGAGAGCGCACGAGGGAGCTTCCAGGGGGAAA
CGCCTGGTATCTTTATAGTCCTGTCGGGTTTCGCCACCTCTGACTTGAGCGTCGATTTTTGTGATGCTCG
TCAGGGGGGCGGAGCCTATGGAAAAACGCCAGCAACGCGGCCTTTTTACGGTTCCTGGCCTTTTGCTGGC
CTTTTGCTCACATGTTCTTTCCTGCGTTATCCCCTGATTCTGTGGATAACCGTATTACCGCCTTTGAGTG
AGCTGATACCGCTCGCCGCAGCCGAACGACCGAGCGCAGCGAGTCAGTGAGCGAGGAAGCGGAAGAGCGC
CCAATACGCAAACCGCCTCTCCCCGCGCGTTGGCCGATTCATTAATGCAACTATGGCCATTTAATGTAAA
TACTTAAGAAAAAAAACCAAATTAATTTTGATACATGCTGCATGTGAAAGACCCCCGCTGACGGGTAGTC
AATCACTCAGAGGAGACCCTCCCAAGGAACAGCGAGACCACAAGTCGGATGCAACTGCAAGAGGGTTTAT
TGGATACACGGGTACCCGGGCGACTCAGTCAATCGGAGGACTGGCGCCCCGAGTGAGGGGTTGTGGGCTC
TTTTATTGAGCTCGGGGAGCAGAAGCGCGCGAACAGAAGCGAGAAGCGAACTGATTGGTTAGTTCAAATA
AGGCACAGGGTCATTTCAGGTCCTTGGGGCACCCTGGAAACATCTGATGGTTCTCTAGAAACTGCTGAGG
GCTGGACCGCATCTGGGGACCATCTGTTCTTGGCCCTGAGCCGGGGCAGGAACTGCTTACCACAGATATC
CTGTTTGGCCCATATTCAGCTGTTCCATCTGTTCTTGGCCCTGAGCCGGGGCAGGAACTGCTTACCACAG
ATATCCTGTTTGGCCCATATTCAGCTGTTCCATCTGTTCCTGACCTTGATCTGAACTTCTCTATTCTCAG
TTATGTATTTTTCCATGCCTTGCAAAATGGCGTTACTTAAGCTAGCTTGCCAAACCTACAGGTGGGGTCT
TTCATTCCCCCCTTTTTCTGGAGACTAAATAAAATCTTTTATTTTATCGTGATCAGTTATCTAGATCCGG
TGGATCCCGGGCCCGCGGTACCGTCGACTGCAGAATTCGAAGCTTGAGCTCGAGATCTGAGTCCGGACTT
GTACAGCTCGTCCATGCCGAGAGTGATCCCGGCGGCGGTCACGAACTCCAGCAGGACCATGTGATCGCGC
TTCTCGTTGGGGTCTTTGCTCAGCTTGGACTGGGTGCTCAGGTAGTGGTTGTCGGGCAGCAGCACGGGGC
CGTCGCCGATGGGGGTGTTCTGCTGGTAGTGGTCGGCGAGCTGCACGCTGCCGTCCTCGATGTTGTGGCG
GATCTTGAAGTTCACCTTGATGCCGTTCTTCTGCTTGTCGGCCATGATATAGACGTTGTGGCTGTTGTAG
TTGTACTCCAGCTTGTGCCCCAGGATGTTGCCGTCCTCCTTGAAGTCGATGCCCTTCAGCTCGATGCGGT
TCACCAGGGTGTCGCCCTCGAACTTCACCTCGGCGCGGGTCTTGTAGTTGCCGTCGTCCTTGAAGAAGAT
GGTGCGCTCCTGGACGTAGCCTTCGGGCATGGCGGACTTGAAGAAGTCGTGCTGCTTCATGTGGTCGGGG
TAGCGGCTGAAGCACTGCACGCCGTAGGTCAGGGTGGTCACGAGGGTGGGCCAGGGCACGGGCAGCTTGC
CGGTGGTGCAGATGAACTTCAGGGTCAGCTTGCCGTAGGTGGCATCGCCCTCGCCCTCGCCGGACACGCT
GAACTTGTGGCCGTTTACGTCGCCGTCCAGCTCGACCAGGATGGGCACCACCCCGGTGAACAGCTCCTCG
CCCTTGCTCACCATGGTGGCGGCAGTCTAGAGGATGGTCCACCCCCGGGGTCGGCAGCCTTCACGTGGGC
GGCGTGTATCCAAGCTGCGATGCCGTCTACTTTGAGGGCGGTGGGGGTGGTCAGCAGGACTGTGTAAGGT
CCTTTCCAGCGAGGTTCTAGGTTCTTAGTCTGGTGTCGGCGGACCCACACTGTGTCGCCGACTCGGTAAG
GGTGAGGTACCACCGGTCGGTCCAGTTGTTCTTGGTAGGCTGCCGCCAGAGGTCTCCAGACTTCGTGCTG
GACTAAGTAGAGAGCCTGTAAGTGAGCTTGGAGAGAGGGGCTGTTAGTAACTCTTGTCATGTCAGGGTCA
GGGAAGTTTACAAGGGGCGGGGGTGCCCCATATAAGATCTCATATGGCCATATGGGGGCGCCTAGAGAAG
GAGTGAGGGCTGGATAAAGGGAGGATCGAGGCGGGGTCGAACGAGGAGGTTCAAGGGGGAGAGACGGGGC
GGATGGAGGAAGAGGAGGCGGAGGCTTAGGGTGTACAAAGGGCTTGACCCAGGGAGGGGGGTCAAAAGCC
AAGGCTTCCCAGGTCACGATGTAGGGGACCTGGTCTGGGTGTCCATGCGGGCCAGGTGAAAAGACCTTGA
TCTTAACCTGGGTGATGAGGTCTCGGTTAAAGGTGCCGTCTCGCGGCCATCCGACGTTAAAGGTTGGCCA
TTCTGCAGAGCAGAAGGTAACCCAACGTCTCTTCTTGACATCTACCGACTGGTTGTGAGCGATCCGCTCG
ACATCTTTCCAGTGACCTAAGGTCAAACTTAAGGGAGTGGTAACAGTCTGGCCCGGGCCCATATTTTCAG
ACAAATACAGAAACACAGTCAGACAGAGACAACACAGAACGATGCTGCAGCAGACAAGACGCGCGGCGCG
GCTTCGGTCCCAAACCGAAAGCAAAAATTCAGACGGAGGCGGGAACTGTTTTAGGTTCTCGTCTCCTACC
AGAACCACATATCCCTCCTCTAAGGGGGGTGCACCAAAGAGTCCAAAACGATCGGGATTTTTGGACTCAG
GTCGGGCCACAAAAACGGCCCCCGAAGTCCCTGGGACGTCTCCCAGGGTTGCGGCCGGGTGTTCCGAACT
CGTCAGTTCCACCACGGGTCCGCCAGATACAGAGCTAGTTAGCTAACTAGTACCGACGCAGGCGCATAAA
ATCAGTCATAGACACTAGACAATCGGACAGACACAGATAAGTTGCTGGCCAGCTTACCTCCCGGTGGTGG
GTCGGTGGTCCCTGGGCAGGGGTCTCCCGATCCCGGACGAGCCCCCAAATGAAAGACCCCCGCTGACGGG
TAGTCAATCACTCAGAGGAGACCCTCCCAAGGAACAGCGAGACCACAAGTCGGATGCAACTGCAAGAGGG
TTTATTGGATACACGGGTACCCGGGCGACTCAGTCAATCGGAGGACTGGCGCGCCGAGTGAGGGGTTGTG
GGCTCTTTTATTGAGCTCGGGGAGCAGAAGCGCGCGAACAGAAGCGAGAAGCGAACTGATTGGTTAGTTC
AAATAAGGCACAGGGTCATTTCAGGT
